>Addgene plasmid #139545 | pENTR-Cre | addgene full sequence | sequence record 274742 | Addgene NGS Result
CTTTCCTGCGTTATCCCCTGATTCTGTGGATAACCGTATTACCGCCTTTGAGTGAGCTGATACCGCTCGC
CGCAGCCGAACGACCGAGCGCAGCGAGTCAGTGAGCGAGGAAGCGGAAGAGCGCCCAATACGCAAACCGC
CTCTCCCCGCGCGTTGGCCGATTCATTAATGCAGCTGGCACGACAGGTTTCCCGACTGGAAAGCGGGCAG
TGAGCGCAACGCAATTAATACGCGTACCGCTAGCCAGGAAGAGTTTGTAGAAACGCAAAAAGGCCATCCG
TCAGGATGGCCTTCTGCTTAGTTTGATGCCTGGCAGTTTATGGCGGGCGTCCTGCCCGCCACCCTCCGGG
CCGTTGCTTCACAACGTTCAAATCCGCTCCCGGCGGATTTGTCCTACTCAGGAGAGCGTTCACCGACAAA
CAACAGATAAAACGAAAGGCCCAGTCTTCCGACTGAGCCTTTCGTTTTATTTGATGCCTGGCAGTTCCCT
ACTCTCGCGTTAACGCTAGCATGGATGTTTTCCCAGTCACGACGTTGTAAAACGACGGCCAGTCTTAAGC
TCGGGCCCCAAATAATGATTTTATTTTGACTGATAGTGACCTGTTCGTTGCAACAAATTGATGAGCAATG
CTTTTTTATAATGCCAACTTTGTACAAAAAAGCAGGCTCCACCATGTCCAATTTACTGACCGTACACCAA
AATTTGCCTGCATTACCGGTCGATGCAACGAGTGATGAGGTTCGCAAGAACCTGATGGACATGTTCAGGG
ATCGCCAGGCGTTTTCTGAGCATACCTGGAAAATGCTTCTGTCCGTTTGCCGGTCGTGGGCGGCATGGTG
CAAGTTGAATAACCGGAAATGGTTTCCCGCAGAACCTGAAGATGTTCGCGATTATCTTCTATATCTTCAG
GCGCGCGGTCTGGCAGTAAAAACTATCCAGCAACATTTGGGCCAGCTAAACATGCTTCATCGTCGGTCCG
GGCTGCCACGACCAAGTGACAGCAATGCTGTTTCACTGGTTATGCGGCGGATCCGAAAAGAAAACGTTGA
TGCCGGTGAACGTGCAAAACAGGCTCTAGCGTTCGAACGCACTGATTTCGACCAGGTTCGTTCACTCATG
GAAAATAGCGATCGCTGCCAGGATATACGTAATCTGGCATTTCTGGGGATTGCTTATAACACCCTGTTAC
GTATAGCCGAAATTGCCAGGATCAGGGTTAAAGATATCTCACGTACTGATGGTGGGAGAATGTTAATCCA
TATTGGCAGAACGAAAACGCTGGTTAGCACCGCAGGTGTAGAGAAGGCACTTAGCCTGGGGGTAACTAAA
CTGGTCGAGCGATGGATTTCCGTCTCTGGTGTAGCTGATGATCCGAATAACTACCTGTTTTGCCGGGTCA
GAAAAAATGGTGTTGCCGCGCCATCTGCCACCAGCCAGCTATCAACTCGCGCCCTGGAAGGGATTTTTGA
AGCAACTCATCGATTGATTTACGGCGCTAAGGATGACTCTGGTCAGAGATACCTGGCCTGGTCTGGACAC
AGTGCCCGTGTCGGAGCCGCGCGAGATATGGCCCGCGCTGGAGTTTCAATACCGGAGATCATGCAAGCTG
GTGGCTGGACCAATGTAAATATTGTCATGAACTATATCCGTAACCTGGATAGTGAAACAGGGGCAATGGT
GCGCCTGCTGGAAGATGGCGATTAGCACCCAGCTTTCTTGTACAAAGTTGGCATTATAAGAAAGCATTGC
TTATCAATTTGTTGCAACGAACAGGTCACTATCAGTCAAAATAAAATCATTATTTGCCATCCAGCTGATA
TCCCCTATAGTGAGTCGTATTACATGGTCATAGCTGTTTCCTGGCAGCTCTGGCCCGTGTCTCAAAATCT
CTGATGTTACATTGCACAAGATAAAAATATATCATCATGAACAATAAAACTGTCTGCTTACATAAACAGT
AATACAAGGGGTGTTATGAGCCATATTCAACGGGAAACGTCGAGGCCGCGATTAAATTCCAACATGGATG
CTGATTTATATGGGTATAAATGGGCTCGCGATAATGTCGGGCAATCAGGTGCGACAATCTATCGCTTGTA
TGGGAAGCCCGATGCGCCAGAGTTGTTTCTGAAACATGGCAAAGGTAGCGTTGCCAATGATGTTACAGAT
GAGATGGTCAGACTAAACTGGCTGACGGAATTTATGCCTCTTCCGACCATCAAGCATTTTATCCGTACTC
CTGATGATGCATGGTTACTCACCACTGCGATCCCCGGAAAAACAGCATTCCAGGTATTAGAAGAATATCC
TGATTCAGGTGAAAATATTGTTGATGCGCTGGCAGTGTTCCTGCGCCGGTTGCATTCGATTCCTGTTTGT
AATTGTCCTTTTAACAGCGATCGCGTATTTCGTCTCGCTCAGGCGCAATCACGAATGAATAACGGTTTGG
TTGATGCGAGTGATTTTGATGACGAGCGTAATGGCTGGCCTGTTGAACAAGTCTGGAAAGAAATGCATAA
ACTTTTGCCATTCTCACCGGATTCAGTCGTCACTCATGGTGATTTCTCACTTGATAACCTTATTTTTGAC
GAGGGGAAATTAATAGGTTGTATTGATGTTGGACGAGTCGGAATCGCAGACCGATACCAGGATCTTGCCA
TCCTATGGAACTGCCTCGGTGAGTTTTCTCCTTCATTACAGAAACGGCTTTTTCAAAAATATGGTATTGA
TAATCCTGATATGAATAAATTGCAGTTTCATTTGATGCTCGATGAGTTTTTCTAATCAGAATTGGTTAAT
TGGTTGTAACACTGGCAGAGCATTACGCTGACTTGACGGGACGGCGCAAGCTCATGACCAAAATCCCTTA
ACGTGAGTTACGCGTCGTTCCACTGAGCGTCAGACCCCGTAGAAAAGATCAAAGGATCTTCTTGAGATCC
TTTTTTTCTGCGCGTAATCTGCTGCTTGCAAACAAAAAAACCACCGCTACCAGCGGTGGTTTGTTTGCCG
GATCAAGAGCTACCAACTCTTTTTCCGAAGGTAACTGGCTTCAGCAGAGCGCAGATACCAAATACTGTTC
TTCTAGTGTAGCCGTAGTTAGGCCACCACTTCAAGAACTCTGTAGCACCGCCTACATACCTCGCTCTGCT
AATCCTGTTACCAGTGGCTGCTGCCAGTGGCGATAAGTCGTGTCTTACCGGGTTGGACTCAAGACGATAG
TTACCGGATAAGGCGCAGCGGTCGGGCTGAACGGGGGGTTCGTGCACACAGCCCAGCTTGGAGCGAACGA
CCTACACCGAACTGAGATACCTACAGCGTGAGCTATGAGAAAGCGCCACGCTTCCCGAAGGGAGAAAGGC
GGACAGGTATCCGGTAAGCGGCAGGGTCGGAACAGGAGAGCGCACGAGGGAGCTTCCAGGGGGAAACGCC
TGGTATCTTTATAGTCCTGTCGGGTTTCGCCACCTCTGACTTGAGCGTCGATTTTTGTGATGCTCGTCAG
GGGGGCGGAGCCTATGGAAAAACGCCAGCAACGCGGCCTTTTTACGGTTCCTGGCCTTTTGCTGGCCTTT
TGCTCACATGTT
Features (pLannotate 1.2.2; 10 found; start..end, strand, type, name):
    121..213     +  CDS            lacI (fragment): lac repressor; lacI; The lac repressor binds to the lac operator to inhibit transcription in E. coli. This inhibition can be relieved by adding lactose or isopropyl-β-D-thiogalactopyranoside (IPTG).
    268..295     -  terminator     rrnB T2 terminator: transcription terminator T2 from the E. coli rrnB gene
    427..470     +  terminator     rrnB T1 terminator: Escherichia coli rrnB; transcription terminator T1 from the E. coli rrnB gene
    517..553     -  CDS            lacZα (fragment): LacZα fragment of β-galactosidase; lacZ fragment
    569..668     +  protein_bind   attL1: mutant version of attL; recombination site for the Gateway® LR reaction LR Clonase™
    674..1702    +  CDS            cre: RECR_BPP1 - Experimental evidence at protein level: Swiss-Prot protein existence level 1. Catalyzes site-specific recombination between two 34-base- pair LOXP sites. Its role is to maintain the phage genome as a monomeric unit-copy plasmid in the lysogenic state. From Escherichia phage P1 (Bacteriophage P1).
   1707..1806    -  protein_bind   attL2: mutant version of attL; recombination site for the Gateway® LR reaction LR Clonase™
   1824..1842    -  promoter       T7 promoter: promoter for bacteriophage T7 RNA polymerase
   1976..2785    +  CDS            KanR: aminoglycoside phosphotransferase; aph(3')-Ia; confers resistance to kanamycin in bacteria or G418 (Geneticin®) in eukaryotes
   2932..3520    +  rep_origin     ori: high-copy-number ColE1/pMB1/pBR322/pUC origin of replication
