[The description below was written by a language model from this plasmid's Addgene catalogue record and pLannotate feature annotations shown in this document.]
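Description:
pENTR-Cre is a Gateway entry clone carrying the Cre recombinase open reading frame from bacteriophage P1, including its stop codon, flanked by attL1 and attL2 recombination sites. The catalogue lists the backbone as pDONR-P2rP3, although the purpose statement and the feature annotation of the 3,582 nt sequence both show attL1 and attL2 rather than the sites usually associated with that multisite donor vector. The record does not explain this difference. The plasmid is propagated in E. coli from a high-copy ColE1/pUC-type origin and selected with kanamycin through an aminoglycoside phosphotransferase (KanR) gene.

The entry clone has no promoter positioned to express Cre in a target host. The only annotated promoter is a T7 promoter just outside attL2, on the opposite strand to the Cre ORF and so reading back towards the insert, as is common in pDONR-derived backbones. The rrnB T1 and T2 terminators upstream of attL1 insulate the cassette from read-through transcription originating in the backbone, and the short lacI and lacZα fragments annotated nearby are backbone remnants rather than functional genes.

The plasmid's role is to act as a donor in an LR Clonase reaction, in which the attL sites recombine with attR sites in a destination vector. This moves the Cre coding sequence into whatever expression context the user chooses, with the promoter, any N-terminal tags and the delivery system supplied by that vector. Because the ORF keeps its native stop codon, C-terminal fusions encoded by a destination vector would not be translated. The resulting expression clones would produce Cre, which catalyses site-specific recombination between loxP sites for excision, inversion or activation of floxed sequences.
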