Addgene plasmid #139545: pENTR-Cre
Purpose: Cre ORF with stop codon between attL1-attL2 on Gateway entry vector
Depositing lab: Minoru Ko. Depositing organization: Keio University.
Backbone
  Vector backbone: pDONR-P2rP3
  Backbone size w/o insert (bp): 2517
  Vector type: Cre/Lox
Growth in bacteria
  Bacterial resistance: Kanamycin, 50 μg/mL
  Growth temperature: 37°C
  Growth strain: DH5alpha
  Copy number: High Copy
Gene/Insert
  Gene/Insert name: Cre
  Species: bacteriophage P1
  Cloning method: Gateway Cloning
Terms and licenses: Academic/Nonprofit Terms; Industry Terms: Not Available to Industry
How to cite: pENTR-Cre was a gift from Minoru Ko (Addgene plasmid # 139545 ; http://n2t.net/addgene:139545 ; RRID:Addgene_139545)
